Addgene plasmid #201112: pXL_dSSN2_EF1a-tNGFR-2A-Puro
Purpose: Dual barcoding cassettes for SSN-seq; Barcode Set 2
Depositing lab: Pawel Mazur. Depositing organization: University of Texas MD Anderson Cancer Center. Publication: Multiplexed transcriptomic profiling of the fate of human CAR T cells in vivo via genetic barcoding with shielded small nucleotides. Lu X, Lofgren SM, Zhao Y, Mazur PK. Nat Biomed Eng. 2023 Aug 31. doi: 10.1038/s41551-023-01085-3. PubMed 37652986.
Backbone
  Vector backbone: lentiCRISPR v2
  Total vector size (bp): 11123
  Modifications to backbone: The sgRNA cassette was replaced with the dual-SSN cassettes. The EFS-NS promoter was replaced with EF1a. tNGFR-P2A was introduced upstream of Puro.
  Vector type: Lentiviral
  Selectable markers: Puromycin ; truncated NGFR
Growth in bacteria
  Bacterial resistance: Ampicillin, 100 μg/mL
  Growth temperature: 37°C
  Growth strain: NEB Stable
  Copy number: High Copy
Gene/Insert 1
  Gene/Insert name: SSN.guide
  Insert size (bp): 182
  Promoter: Human U6
  Cloning method: Gibson Cloning
  Sequencing primers: 5′ LKO.1 5'
Gene/Insert 2
  Gene/Insert name: SSN.F30
  Insert size (bp): 143
  Promoter: Mouse U6
  Cloning method: Gibson Cloning
  Sequencing primers: 5′ mU6-F
Gene/Insert 3
  Gene/Insert name: tNGFR
  Species: H. sapiens (human)
  Promoter: EF1a
  Cloning method: Gibson Cloning
  Sequencing primers: 5′ EF-1a Forward; 3′ WPRE-R
Terms and licenses: Academic/Nonprofit Terms; Industry Terms: Not Available to Industry
How to cite: pXL_dSSN2_EF1a-tNGFR-2A-Puro was a gift from Pawel Mazur (Addgene plasmid # 201112 ; http://n2t.net/addgene:201112 ; RRID:Addgene_201112)
