[The description below was written by a language model from this plasmid's Addgene catalogue record and pLannotate feature annotations shown in this document.]
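Description:
pXL_dSSN2_EF1a-tNGFR-2A-Puro is an 11.1 kb lentiviral transfer plasmid derived from lentiCRISPR v2 that carries barcode set 2 of a dual "shielded small nucleotide" (SSN) system for SSN-seq, a method for genetically barcoding cells so their identity can be read out in multiplexed transcriptomic profiling; the associated work applied it to human CAR T cells in vivo. In bacteria it is maintained through a high-copy ColE1/pUC origin with ampicillin resistance, and the backbone also retains an f1 origin and an SV40/EM7-driven bleomycin/Zeocin resistance cassette outside the viral region. The viral genome is transcribed from a CMV enhancer/promoter fused to a truncated HIV-1 5' LTR and contains the Ψ packaging signal, RRE, cPPT/CTS, WPRE and a self-inactivating ΔU3 3' LTR followed by a bGH polyadenylation signal.

According to the record, the original sgRNA cassette was replaced by two RNA polymerase III barcode units: SSN.guide (182 bp) under the human U6 promoter and SSN.F30 (143 bp) under a mouse U6 promoter. The feature table annotates the human U6 promoter followed by fragments of the S. pyogenes tracrRNA/gRNA scaffold, consistent with a guide-RNA-like framework for the first barcode. The mouse U6 promoter and F30 element are not annotated, although a loxP site is detected between the first cassette and the EF-1α promoter; its role is not stated. Downstream, the EF-1α promoter (replacing the original EFS-NS promoter) drives human truncated NGFR linked by a P2A peptide to puromycin N-acetyltransferase. Transduced cells can therefore be enriched either through the tNGFR surface marker or by puromycin selection.
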