Features (pLannotate 1.2.2; 34 found; start..end, strand, type, name):
    217..397     +  LTR            5' LTR (truncated): truncated 5' long terminal repeat (LTR) from HIV-1
    444..569     +  misc_feature   HIV-1 Ψ: packaging signal of human immunodeficiency virus type 1
    553..916     +  CDS            HIV-1 gag (fragment): gag protein from human immunodeficiency virus 1; gag
   1062..1295    +  misc_feature   RRE: The Rev response element (RRE) of HIV-1 allows for Rev-dependent mRNA export from the nucleus to the cytoplasm.
   1672..1772    +  CDS            Rev (fragment): human immunodeficiency virus 1 (HIV-1) Rev protein; rev; enhances nuclear export of unspliced and incompletely spliced viral mRNAs
   1822..1939    +  misc_feature   cPPT/CTS: central polypurine tract and central termination sequence of HIV-1
   1990..2230    +  promoter       U6 promoter: RNA polymerase III promoter for human U6 snRNA
   2298..2342    +  misc_RNA       tracrRNA (fragment): trans-activating CRISPR RNA for the Streptococcus pyogenes CRISPR/Cas9 system
   2372..2391    +  misc_RNA       gRNA scaffold (fragment): guide RNA scaffold for the Streptococcus pyogenes CRISPR/Cas9 system
   2622..2655    +  protein_bind   loxP: Cre-mediated recombination occurs in the 8-bp core sequence (GCATACAT). Cre recombinase
   2891..4053    +  promoter       EF-1α promoter: strong constitutive promoter for human elongation factor EF-1α
   4070..4900    +  CDS            NGFR (fragment): TNR16_HUMAN - Also known as TNFRSF16. Experimental evidence at protein level: Swiss-Prot protein existence level 1. Low affinity receptor which can bind to NGF, BDNF, NTF3, and NTF4. Forms a heterodimeric receptor with SORCS2 that binds the precursor forms of NGF, BDNF and NTF3 with high affinity, and has much lower affinity for mature NGF and BDNF (PubMed:24908487). Plays an important role in differentiation and survival of specific neuronal populations during development (By similarity). Can mediate cell survival as well as cell death of neural cells. Plays a role in the inactivation of RHOA
   4967..5563    +  CDS            PuroR (fragment): puromycin N-acetyltransferase; pac from Streptomyces; confers resistance to puromycin
   5597..6185    +  misc_feature   WPRE: woodchuck hepatitis virus posttranscriptional regulatory element
   6236..6255    +  misc_feature   cPPT/CTS (fragment): central polypurine tract and central termination sequence of HIV-1
   6257..6490    +  LTR            3' LTR (ΔU3): self-inactivating 3' long terminal repeat (LTR) from HIV-1
   6522..6746    +  polyA_signal   bGH poly(A) signal: bovine growth hormone polyadenylation signal
   6750..6771    +  promoter       SV40 promoter (fragment): SV40 enhancer and early promoter
   6792..7220    +  rep_origin     f1 ori (sequence partly withheld): f1 bacteriophage origin of replication; arrow indicates direction of (+) strand synthesis
   7234..7563    +  promoter       SV40 promoter: SV40 enhancer and early promoter
   7611..7658    +  promoter       EM7 promoter: synthetic bacterial promoter&nbsp
   7677..8051    +  CDS            BleoR: antibiotic-binding protein; Sh ble from Streptoalloteichus hindustanus; confers resistance to bleomycin, phleomycin, and Zeocin™
   8061..8186    +  CDS            ble (fragment): BLE_KLEPN - Experimental evidence at protein level: Swiss-Prot protein existence level 1. Binding protein with a strong affinity to the bleomycin family of antibiotics. Binds to CL990; an antimitotic-antibiotic compound. From Klebsiella pneumoniae.
   8181..8302    +  polyA_signal   SV40 poly(A) signal: SV40 polyadenylation signal
   8373..8395    -  protein_bind   lac operator (fragment): The lac repressor binds to the lac operator to inhibit transcription in E. coli. This inhibition can be relieved by adding lactose or isopropyl-β-D-thiogalactopyranoside (IPTG). lac repressor encoded by lacI
   8399..8429    -  promoter       lac promoter: promoter for the E. coli lac operon
   8444..8465    -  protein_bind   CAP binding site: CAP binding activates transcription in the presence of cAMP. E. coli catabolite activator protein
   8478..8570    -  CDS            lacI (fragment): lac repressor; lacI; The lac repressor binds to the lac operator to inhibit transcription in E. coli. This inhibition can be relieved by adding lactose or isopropyl-β-D-thiogalactopyranoside (IPTG).
   8753..9341    -  rep_origin     ori: high-copy-number ColE1/pMB1/pBR322/pUC origin of replication
   9512..10372   -  CDS            AmpR: β-lactamase; bla; confers resistance to ampicillin, carbenicillin, and related antibiotics
  10373..10477   -  promoter       AmpR promoter: bla
  10536..10588   -  misc_feature   bom (fragment): basis of mobility region from pBR322
  10743..11122   +  enhancer       CMV enhancer: human cytomegalovirus immediate early enhancer
  11123..199     +  promoter       CMV promoter (across the origin): human cytomegalovirus (CMV) immediate early promoter
>Addgene plasmid #201112 | pXL_dSSN2_EF1a-tNGFR-2A-Puro | addgene full sequence | sequence record 396586 | Addgene NGS Result
TGATGCGGTTTTGGCAGTACATCAATGGGCGTGGATAGCGGTTTGACTCACGGGGATTTCCAAGTCTCCA
CCCCATTGACGTCAATGGGAGTTTGTTTTGGCACCAAAATCAACGGGACTTTCCAAAATGTCGTAACAAC
TCCGCCCCATTGACGCAAATGGGCGGTAGGCGTGTACGGTGGGAGGTCTATATAAGCAGCGCGTTTTGCC
TGTACTGGGTCTCTCTGGTTAGACCAGATCTGAGCCTGGGAGCTCTCTGGCTAACTAGGGAACCCACTGC
TTAAGCCTCAATAAAGCTTGCCTTGAGTGCTTCAAGTAGTGTGTGCCCGTCTGTTGTGTGACTCTGGTAA
CTAGAGATCCCTCAGACCCTTTTAGTCAGTGTGGAAAATCTCTAGCAGTGGCGCCCGAACAGGGACTTGA
AAGCGAAAGGGAAACCAGAGGAGCTCTCTCGACGCAGGACTCGGCTTGCTGAAGCGCGCACGGCAAGAGG
CGAGGGGCGGCGACTGGTGAGTACGCCAAAAATTTTGACTAGCGGAGGCTAGAAGGAGAGAGATGGGTGC
GAGAGCGTCAGTATTAAGCGGGGGAGAATTAGATCGCGATGGGAAAAAATTCGGTTAAGGCCAGGGGGAA
AGAAAAAATATAAATTAAAACATATAGTATGGGCAAGCAGGGAGCTAGAACGATTCGCAGTTAATCCTGG
CCTGTTAGAAACATCAGAAGGCTGTAGACAAATACTGGGACAGCTACAACCATCCCTTCAGACAGGATCA
GAAGAACTTAGATCATTATATAATACAGTAGCAACCCTCTATTGTGTGCATCAAAGGATAGAGATAAAAG
ACACCAAGGAAGCTTTAGACAAGATAGAGGAAGAGCAAAACAAAAGTAAGACCACCGCACAGCAAGCGGC
CGCTGATCTTCAGACCTGGAGGAGGAGATATGAGGGACAATTGGAGAAGTGAATTATATAAATATAAAGT
AGTAAAAATTGAACCATTAGGAGTAGCACCCACCAAGGCAAAGAGAAGAGTGGTGCAGAGAGAAAAAAGA
GCAGTGGGAATAGGAGCTTTGTTCCTTGGGTTCTTGGGAGCAGCAGGAAGCACTATGGGCGCAGCGTCAA
TGACGCTGACGGTACAGGCCAGACAATTATTGTCTGGTATAGTGCAGCAGCAGAACAATTTGCTGAGGGC
TATTGAGGCGCAACAGCATCTGTTGCAACTCACAGTCTGGGGCATCAAGCAGCTCCAGGCAAGAATCCTG
GCTGTGGAAAGATACCTAAAGGATCAACAGCTCCTGGGGATTTGGGGTTGCTCTGGAAAACTCATTTGCA
CCACTGCTGTGCCTTGGAATGCTAGTTGGAGTAATAAATCTCTGGAACAGATTTGGAATCACACGACCTG
GATGGAGTGGGACAGAGAAATTAACAATTACACAAGCTTAATACACTCCTTAATTGAAGAATCGCAAAAC
CAGCAAGAAAAGAATGAACAAGAATTATTGGAATTAGATAAATGGGCAAGTTTGTGGAATTGGTTTAACA
TAACAAATTGGCTGTGGTATATAAAATTATTCATAATGATAGTAGGAGGCTTGGTAGGTTTAAGAATAGT
TTTTGCTGTACTTTCTATAGTGAATAGAGTTAGGCAGGGATATTCACCATTATCGTTTCAGACCCACCTC
CCAACCCCGAGGGGACCCGACAGGCCCGAAGGAATAGAAGAAGAAGGTGGAGAGAGAGACAGAGACAGAT
CCATTCGATTAGTGAACGGATCGGCACTGCGTGCGCCAATTCTGCAGACAAATGGCAGTATTCATCCACA
ATTTTAAAAGAAAAGGGGGGATTGGGGGGTACAGTGCAGGGGAAAGAATAGTAGACATAATAGCAACAGA
CATACAAACTAAAGAATTACAAAAACAAATTACAAAAATTCAAAATTTTCGGGTTTATTACAGGGACAGC
AGAGATCCAGTTTGGTTAATTAAGGTACCGAGGGCCTATTTCCCATGATTCCTTCATATTTGCATATACG
ATACAAGGCTGTTAGAGAGATAATTAGAATTAATTTGACTGTAAACACAAAGATATTAGTACAAAATACG
TGACGTAGAAAGTAATAATTTCTTGGGTAGTTTGCAGTTTTAAAATTATGTTTTAAAATGGACTATCATA
TGCTTACCGTAACTTGAAAGTATTTCGATTTCTTGGCTTTATATATCTTGTGGAAAGGACGAAACACCGT
GCTCGCTTCGGCAGCACATATACTAGTCGACCGAGGCTCGTTTAAGAGCTAAGCTGGAAACAGCATAGCA
AGTTTAAATAAGGCTAGTCCGTTATCAACTTGGCCGCTTTAAGGCCGGTCCTAGCAAGGCCAAGTGGCAC
CGAGTCGGTGCTCTAGAGCGGACTTCGGTCCGCTTTTTTTCTCGAGTGATCCGACGCGCCATCTCTAGGC
CCGCGCCGGCCCCCTCGCACGGACTTGTGGGAGAAGCTCGGCTACTCCCCTGCCCCGGTTAATTTGCATA
TAATATTTCCTAGTAACTATAGAGGCTTAATGTGCGATAAAAGACAGATAATCTGTTCTTTTTAATACTA
GCTACATTTTACATGATAGGCTTGGATTTCTATAACTTCGTATAGCATACATTATACGAAGTTATAAACA
GCACAAAAGGAAACTCACCCTAACTGTAAAGTAATTGTGTGTTTTGAGACTATAAGTATCCCTTGGAGAA
CCACCTTGTTGGTGCTCGCTTCGGCAGCACATATACTAGTCGACCGAGGCTCTTGCCATGTGTATCGGTC
CGATACTCTGATGATGGGCTTTAAGGCCGGTCCTAGCAACCATCATTCATGGCAATCTAGAGCGGACTTC
GGTCCGCTTTTTTTGAATTCGGCTCCGGTGCCCGTCAGTGGGCAGAGCGCACATCGCCCACAGTCCCCGA
GAAGTTGGGGGGAGGGGTCGGCAATTGAACCGGTGCCTAGAGAAGGTGGCGCGGGGTAAACTGGGAAAGT
GATGTCGTGTACTGGCTCCGCCTTTTTCCCGAGGGTGGGGGAGAACCGTATATAAGTGCAGTAGTCGCCG
TGAACGTTCTTTTTCGCAACGGGTTTGCCGCCAGAACACAGGTAAGTGCCGTGTGTGGTTCCCGCGGGCC
TGGCCTCTTTACGGGTTATGGCCCTTGCGTGCCTTGAATTACTTCCACCTGGCTCCAGTACGTGATTCTT
GATCCCGAGCTGGAGCCAGGGGCGGGCCTTGCGCTTTAGGAGCCCCTTCGCCTCGTGCTTGAGTTGAGGC
CTGGCCTGGGCGCTGGGGCCGCCGCGTGCGAATCTGGTGGCACCTTCGCGCCTGTCTCGCTGCTTTCGAT
AAGTCTCTAGCCATTTAAAATTTTTGATGACCTGCTGCGACGCTTTTTTTCTGGCAAGATAGTCTTGTAA
ATGCGGGCCAGGATCTGCACACTGGTATTTCGGTTTTTGGGGCCGCGGGCGGCGACGGGGCCCGTGCGTC
CCAGCGCACATGTTCGGCGAGGCGGGGCCTGCGAGCGCGGCCACCGAGAATCGGACGGGGGTAGTCTCAA
GCTGGCCGGCCTGCTCTGGTGCCTGGCCTCGCGCCGCCGTGTATCGCCCCGCCCTGGGCGGCAAGGCTGG
CCCGGTCGGCACCAGTTGCGTGAGCGGAAAGATGGCCGCTTCCCGGCCCTGCTCCAGGGGGCTCAAAATG
GAGGACGCGGCGCTCGGGAGAGCGGGCGGGTGAGTCACCCACACAAAGGAAAGGGGCCTTTCCGTCCTCA
GCCGTCGCTTCATGTGACTCCACGGAGTACCGGGCGCCGTCCAGGCACCTCGATTAGTTCTGGAGCTTTT
GGAGTACGTCGTCTTTAGGTTGGGGGGAGGGGTTTTATGCGATGGAGTTTCCCCACACTGAGTGGGTGGA
GACTGAAGTTAGGCCAGCTTGGCACTTGATGTAATTCTCCTTGGAATTTGCCCTTTTTGAGTTTGGATCT
TGGTTCATTCTCAAGCCTCAGACAGTGGTTCAAAGTTTTTTTCTTCCATTTCAGGTGTCGTGAACACGCT
AGCGCCACCATGGGGGCAGGTGCCACTGGCCGCGCCATGGACGGGCCGCGCCTGCTGCTGTTGCTGCTTC
TGGGGGTGTCCCTTGGAGGTGCCAAGGAGGCATGCCCCACAGGCCTGTACACACACAGCGGTGAGTGCTG
CAAAGCCTGCAACCTGGGCGAGGGTGTGGCCCAGCCTTGTGGAGCCAACCAGACCGTGTGTGAGCCCTGC
CTGGACAGCGTGACGTTCTCCGACGTGGTGAGCGCGACCGAGCCGTGCAAGCCGTGCACCGAGTGCGTGG
GGCTCCAGAGCATGTCGGCGCCATGCGTGGAGGCCGACGACGCCGTGTGCCGCTGCGCCTACGGCTACTA
CCAGGATGAGACGACTGGGCGCTGCGAGGCGTGCCGCGTGTGCGAGGCGGGCTCGGGCCTCGTGTTCTCC
TGCCAGGACAAGCAGAACACCGTGTGCGAGGAGTGCCCCGACGGCACGTATTCCGACGAGGCCAACCACG
TGGACCCGTGCCTGCCCTGCACCGTGTGCGAGGACACCGAGCGCCAGCTCCGCGAGTGCACACGCTGGGC
CGACGCCGAGTGCGAGGAGATCCCTGGCCGTTGGATTACACGGTCCACACCCCCAGAGGGCTCGGACAGC
ACAGCCCCCAGCACCCAGGAGCCTGAGGCACCTCCAGAACAAGACCTCATAGCCAGCACGGTGGCAGGTG
TGGTGACCACAGTGATGGGCAGCTCCCAGCCCGTGGTGACCCGAGGCACCACCGACAACCTCATCCCTGT
CTATTGCTCCATCCTGGCTGCTGTGGTTGTGGGTCTTGTGGCCTACATAGCCTTCAAGAGGTGGAACAGC
GGGTCTGGCGCCACAAACTTCTCTCTGCTAAAGCAAGCAGGTGATGTTGAAGAAAACCCCGGGCCTACCG
AGTACAAGCCCACGGTGCGCCTCGCCACCCGCGACGACGTCCCCAGGGCCGTACGCACCCTCGCCGCCGC
GTTCGCCGACTACCCCGCCACGCGCCACACCGTCGATCCGGACCGCCACATCGAGCGGGTCACCGAGCTG
CAAGAACTCTTCCTCACGCGCGTCGGGCTCGACATCGGCAAGGTGTGGGTCGCGGACGACGGCGCCGCGG
TGGCGGTCTGGACCACGCCGGAGAGCGTCGAAGCGGGGGCGGTGTTCGCCGAGATCGGCCCGCGCATGGC
CGAGTTGAGCGGTTCCCGGCTGGCCGCGCAGCAACAGATGGAAGGCCTCCTGGCGCCGCACCGGCCCAAG
GAGCCCGCGTGGTTCCTGGCCACCGTCGGAGTCTCGCCCGACCACCAGGGCAAGGGTCTGGGCAGCGCCG
TCGTGCTCCCCGGAGTGGAGGCGGCCGAGCGCGCCGGGGTGCCCGCCTTCCTGGAGACCTCCGCGCCCCG
CAACCTCCCCTTCTACGAGCGGCTCGGCTTCACCGTCACCGCCGACGTCGAGGTGCCCGAAGGACCGCGC
ACCTGGTGCATGACCCGCAAGCCCGGTGCCTGACTCGAGTAAGGATCCTAATCTAGATAAGTCGACAATC
AACCTCTGGATTACAAAATTTGTGAAAGATTGACTGGTATTCTTAACTATGTTGCTCCTTTTACGCTATG
TGGATACGCTGCTTTAATGCCTTTGTATCATGCTATTGCTTCCCGTATGGCTTTCATTTTCTCCTCCTTG
TATAAATCCTGGTTGCTGTCTCTTTATGAGGAGTTGTGGCCCGTTGTCAGGCAACGTGGCGTGGTGTGCA
CTGTGTTTGCTGACGCAACCCCCACTGGTTGGGGCATTGCCACCACCTGTCAGCTCCTTTCCGGGACTTT
CGCTTTCCCCCTCCCTATTGCCACGGCGGAACTCATCGCCGCCTGCCTTGCCCGCTGCTGGACAGGGGCT
CGGCTGTTGGGCACTGACAATTCCGTGGTGTTGTCGGGGAAATCATCGTCCTTTCCTTGGCTGCTCGCCT
GTGTTGCCACCTGGATTCTGCGCGGGACGTCCTTCTGCTACGTCCCTTCGGCCCTCAATCCAGCGGACCT
TCCTTCCCGCGGCCTGCTGCCGGCTCTGCGGCCTCTTCCGCGTCTTCGCCTTCGCCCTCAGACGAGTCGG
ATCTCCCTTTGGGCCGCCTCCCCGCGTCGACTTTAAGACCAATGACTTACAAGGCAGCTGTAGATCTTAG
CCACTTTTTAAAAGAAAAGGGGGGACTGGAAGGGCTAATTCACTCCCAACGAAGACAAGATCTGCTTTTT
GCTTGTACTGGGTCTCTCTGGTTAGACCAGATCTGAGCCTGGGAGCTCTCTGGCTAACTAGGGAACCCAC
TGCTTAAGCCTCAATAAAGCTTGCCTTGAGTGCTTCAAGTAGTGTGTGCCCGTCTGTTGTGTGACTCTGG
TAACTAGAGATCCCTCAGACCCTTTTAGTCAGTGTGGAAAATCTCTAGCAGGGCCCGTTTAAACCCGCTG
ATCAGCCTCGACTGTGCCTTCTAGTTGCCAGCCATCTGTTGTTTGCCCCTCCCCCGTGCCTTCCTTGACC
CTGGAAGGTGCCACTCCCACTGTCCTTTCCTAATAAAATGAGGAAATTGCATCGCATTGTCTGAGTAGGT
GTCATTCTATTCTGGGGGGTGGGGTGGGGCAGGACAGCAAGGGGGAGGATTGGGAAGACAATAGCAGGCA
TGCTGGGGATGCGGTGGGCTCTATGGCTTCTGAGGCGGAAAGAACCAGCTGGGGCTCTAGGGGGTATCCC
C
[124 nt withheld, positions 6792-6915]
C
[91 nt withheld, positions 6917-7007]
A
[49 nt withheld, positions 7009-7057]
CCTTTGACGTTGGAGTCCACGTTCTTT
[37 nt withheld, positions 7085-7121]
ACCCTATCTCGGTCTATTCTTTTGATTTATAAGGGATTTTGCCGATTTCGGCCTATTGGTTAAAAAATGA
GCTGATTTAACAAAAATTTAACGCGAATTAATTCTGTGGAATGTGTGTCAGTTAGGGTGTGGAAAGTCCC
CAGGCTCCCCAGCAGGCAGAAGTATGCAAAGCATGCATCTCAATTAGTCAGCAACCAGGTGTGGAAAGTC
CCCAGGCTCCCCAGCAGGCAGAAGTATGCAAAGCATGCATCTCAATTAGTCAGCAACCATAGTCCCGCCC
CTAACTCCGCCCATCCCGCCCCTAACTCCGCCCAGTTCCGCCCATTCTCCGCCCCATGGCTGACTAATTT
TTTTTATTTATGCAGAGGCCGAGGCCGCCTCTGCCTCTGAGCTATTCCAGAAGTAGTGAGGAGGCTTTTT
TGGAGGCCTAGGCTTTTGCAAAAAGCTCCCGGGAGCTTGTATATCCATTTTCGGATCTGATCAGCACGTG
TTGACAATTAATCATCGGCATAGTATATCGGCATAGTATAATACGACAAGGTGAGGAACTAAACCATGGC
CAAGTTGACCAGTGCCGTTCCGGTGCTCACCGCGCGCGACGTCGCCGGAGCGGTCGAGTTCTGGACCGAC
CGGCTCGGGTTCTCCCGGGACTTCGTGGAGGACGACTTCGCCGGTGTGGTCCGGGACGACGTGACCCTGT
TCATCAGCGCGGTCCAGGACCAGGTGGTGCCGGACAACACCCTGGCCTGGGTGTGGGTGCGCGGCCTGGA
CGAGCTGTACGCCGAGTGGTCGGAGGTCGTGTCCACGAACTTCCGGGACGCCTCCGGGCCGGCCATGACC
GAGATCGGCGAGCAGCCGTGGGGGCGGGAGTTCGCCCTGCGCGACCCGGCCGGCAACTGCGTGCACTTCG
TGGCCGAGGAGCAGGACTGACACGTGCTACGAGATTTCGATTCCACCGCCGCCTTCTATGAAAGGTTGGG
CTTCGGAATCGTTTTCCGGGACGCCGGCTGGATGATCCTCCAGCGCGGGGATCTCATGCTGGAGTTCTTC
GCCCACCCCAACTTGTTTATTGCAGCTTATAATGGTTACAAATAAAGCAATAGCATCACAAATTTCACAA
ATAAAGCATTTTTTTCACTGCATTCTAGTTGTGGTTTGTCCAAACTCATCAATGTATCTTATCATGTCTG
TATACCGTCGACCTCTAGCTAGAGCTTGGCGTAATCATGGTCATAGCTGTTTCCTGTGTGAAATTGTTAT
CCGCTCACAATTCCACACAACATACGAGCCGGAAGCATAAAGTGTAAAGCCTGGGGTGCCTAATGAGTGA
GCTAACTCACATTAATTGCGTTGCGCTCACTGCCCGCTTTCCAGTCGGGAAACCTGTCGTGCCAGCTGCA
TTAATGAATCGGCCAACGCGCGGGGAGAGGCGGTTTGCGTATTGGGCGCTCTTCCGCTTCCTCGCTCACT
GACTCGCTGCGCTCGGTCGTTCGGCTGCGGCGAGCGGTATCAGCTCACTCAAAGGCGGTAATACGGTTAT
CCACAGAATCAGGGGATAACGCAGGAAAGAACATGTGAGCAAAAGGCCAGCAAAAGGCCAGGAACCGTAA
AAAGGCCGCGTTGCTGGCGTTTTTCCATAGGCTCCGCCCCCCTGACGAGCATCACAAAAATCGACGCTCA
AGTCAGAGGTGGCGAAACCCGACAGGACTATAAAGATACCAGGCGTTTCCCCCTGGAAGCTCCCTCGTGC
GCTCTCCTGTTCCGACCCTGCCGCTTACCGGATACCTGTCCGCCTTTCTCCCTTCGGGAAGCGTGGCGCT
TTCTCATAGCTCACGCTGTAGGTATCTCAGTTCGGTGTAGGTCGTTCGCTCCAAGCTGGGCTGTGTGCAC
GAACCCCCCGTTCAGCCCGACCGCTGCGCCTTATCCGGTAACTATCGTCTTGAGTCCAACCCGGTAAGAC
ACGACTTATCGCCACTGGCAGCAGCCACTGGTAACAGGATTAGCAGAGCGAGGTATGTAGGCGGTGCTAC
AGAGTTCTTGAAGTGGTGGCCTAACTACGGCTACACTAGAAGAACAGTATTTGGTATCTGCGCTCTGCTG
AAGCCAGTTACCTTCGGAAAAAGAGTTGGTAGCTCTTGATCCGGCAAACAAACCACCGCTGGTAGCGGTG
GTTTTTTTGTTTGCAAGCAGCAGATTACGCGCAGAAAAAAAGGATCTCAAGAAGATCCTTTGATCTTTTC
TACGGGGTCTGACGCTCAGTGGAACGAAAACTCACGTTAAGGGATTTTGGTCATGAGATTATCAAAAAGG
ATCTTCACCTAGATCCTTTTAAATTAAAAATGAAGTTTTAAATCAATCTAAAGTATATATGAGTAAACTT
GGTCTGACAGTTACCAATGCTTAATCAGTGAGGCACCTATCTCAGCGATCTGTCTATTTCGTTCATCCAT
AGTTGCCTGACTCCCCGTCGTGTAGATAACTACGATACGGGAGGGCTTACCATCTGGCCCCAGTGCTGCA
ATGATACCGCGAGACCCACGCTCACCGGCTCCAGATTTATCAGCAATAAACCAGCCAGCCGGAAGGGCCG
AGCGCAGAAGTGGTCCTGCAACTTTATCCGCCTCCATCCAGTCTATTAATTGTTGCCGGGAAGCTAGAGT
AAGTAGTTCGCCAGTTAATAGTTTGCGCAACGTTGTTGCCATTGCTACAGGCATCGTGGTGTCACGCTCG
TCGTTTGGTATGGCTTCATTCAGCTCCGGTTCCCAACGATCAAGGCGAGTTACATGATCCCCCATGTTGT
GCAAAAAAGCGGTTAGCTCCTTCGGTCCTCCGATCGTTGTCAGAAGTAAGTTGGCCGCAGTGTTATCACT
CATGGTTATGGCAGCACTGCATAATTCTCTTACTGTCATGCCATCCGTAAGATGCTTTTCTGTGACTGGT
GAGTACTCAACCAAGTCATTCTGAGAATAGTGTATGCGGCGACCGAGTTGCTCTTGCCCGGCGTCAATAC
GGGATAATACCGCGCCACATAGCAGAACTTTAAAAGTGCTCATCATTGGAAAACGTTCTTCGGGGCGAAA
ACTCTCAAGGATCTTACCGCTGTTGAGATCCAGTTCGATGTAACCCACTCGTGCACCCAACTGATCTTCA
GCATCTTTTACTTTCACCAGCGTTTCTGGGTGAGCAAAAACAGGAAGGCAAAATGCCGCAAAAAAGGGAA
TAAGGGCGACACGGAAATGTTGAATACTCATACTCTTCCTTTTTCAATATTATTGAAGCATTTATCAGGG
TTATTGTCTCATGAGCGGATACATATTTGAATGTATTTAGAAAAATAAACAAATAGGGGTTCCGCGCACA
TTTCCCCGAAAAGTGCCACCTGACGTCGACGGATCGGGAGATCTCCCGATCCCCTATGGTGCACTCTCAG
TACAATCTGCTCTGATGCCGCATAGTTAAGCCAGTATCTGCTCCCTGCTTGTGTGTTGGAGGTCGCTGAG
TAGTGCGCGAGCAAAATTTAAGCTACAACAAGGCAAGGCTTGACCGACAATTGCATGAAGAATCTGCTTA
GGGTTAGGCGTTTTGCGCTGCTTCGCGATGTACGGGCCAGATATACGCGTTGACATTGATTATTGACTAG
TTATTAATAGTAATCAATTACGGGGTCATTAGTTCATAGCCCATATATGGAGTTCCGCGTTACATAACTT
ACGGTAAATGGCCCGCCTGGCTGACCGCCCAACGACCCCCGCCCATTGACGTCAATAATGACGTATGTTC
CCATAGTAACGCCAATAGGGACTTTCCATTGACGTCAATGGGTGGAGTATTTACGGTAAACTGCCCACTT
GGCAGTACATCAAGTGTATCATATGCCAAGTACGCCCCCTATTGACGTCAATGACGGTAAATGGCCCGCC
TGGCATTATGCCCAGTACATGACCTTATGGGACTTTCCTACTTGGCAGTACATCTACGTATTAGTCATCG
CTATTACCATGG
